Addgene plasmid #210648: pJL1-FETCH1-StrepII
Purpose: In vitro expression of FETCH reporter from the T7 promoter
Depositing lab: Michael Jewett. Depositing organization: Northwestern University. Publication: Cell-Free Translation Quantification via a Fluorescent Minihelix. Willi JA, Karim AS, Jewett MC. ACS Synth Biol. 2024 Jul 19;13(7):2253-2259. doi: 10.1021/acssynbio.4c00266. Epub 2024 Jul 9. PubMed 38979618.
Backbone
  Vector backbone: pJL1
  Vector type: Synthetic Biology
Growth in bacteria
  Bacterial resistance: Kanamycin, 50 μg/mL
  Growth temperature: 37°C
  Growth strain: DH5alpha
  Copy number: High Copy
Gene/Insert
  Gene/Insert name: FETCH1
  Species: Synthetic
  Promoter: T7
  Tag / fusion protein: Strep-TagII (C terminal on insert)
  Cloning method: Gibson Cloning
  Sequencing primers: 5′ T7.F; 3′ T7-term.R
Terms and licenses: Academic/Nonprofit Terms; Industry Terms: Not Available to Industry
Depositor comments: Gibson cloning used NdeI (5') and SalI (3') sites
How to cite: pJL1-FETCH1-StrepII was a gift from Michael Jewett (Addgene plasmid # 210648 ; http://n2t.net/addgene:210648 ; RRID:Addgene_210648)
