[The description below was written by a language model from this plasmid's Addgene catalogue record and pLannotate feature annotations shown in this document.]
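Description:
pJL1-FETCH1-StrepII is a very compact (about 1.8 kb) synthetic-biology plasmid built on the pJL1 backbone, a minimal vector designed as a template for cell-free (in vitro) protein synthesis. It is propagated in E. coli as a high-copy plasmid through a ColE1/pUC-type origin of replication and is selected with kanamycin through an aminoglycoside phosphotransferase (KanR) gene, which lies on the opposite strand to the expression cassette.

The expression cassette consists of a bacteriophage T7 promoter, the efficient ribosome binding site from T7 gene 10, a short open reading frame and a T7 terminator, so transcription depends on T7 RNA polymerase being supplied in the reaction. The insert, FETCH1, is a synthetic sequence placed by Gibson assembly between the NdeI and SalI sites of the backbone and carries a C-terminal Strep-tag II, a peptide that binds Strep-Tactin and allows affinity capture or detection. The spacing in the feature table leaves only a few dozen nucleotides between the RBS and the tag, which indicates a very small peptide, in keeping with the associated work describing a fluorescent minihelix for quantifying cell-free translation. The automated annotation does not label FETCH1 itself. It also calls a short fragment downstream of the tag as the T7 gene 10B-derived SET1 solubility tag, which is only a partial match and may simply reflect T7-derived sequence preceding the terminator. The record does not state how the reporter generates its fluorescent signal. The stated purpose is in vitro expression of the FETCH reporter from the T7 promoter.
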