Features (pLannotate 1.2.2; 7 found; start..end, strand, type, name):
     17..605     +  rep_origin     ori: high-copy-number ColE1/pMB1/pBR322/pUC origin of replication
    633..651     +  promoter       T7 promoter: promoter for bacteriophage T7 RNA polymerase
    683..705     +  RBS            RBS: efficient ribosome binding site from bacteriophage T7 gene 10 (Olins and Rangwala, 1989)
    752..774     +  CDS            Strep-Tag II (fragment): peptide that binds Strep-Tactin®, an engineered form of streptavidin
    787..836     +  CDS            SET1 (fragment): solubility-enhancement tag derived from T7 phage gene 10B
    844..891     +  terminator     T7 terminator: transcription terminator for bacteriophage T7 RNA polymerase
    909..1724    -  CDS            KanR: aminoglycoside phosphotransferase; aph(3')-Ia; confers resistance to kanamycin in bacteria or G418 (Geneticin®) in eukaryotes
>Addgene plasmid #210648 | pJL1-FETCH1-StrepII | addgene full sequence | sequence record 419666 | Addgene NGS Result
AGATCAAAGGATCTTCTTGAGATCCTTTTTTTCTGCGCGTAATCTGCTGCTTGCAAACAAAAAAACCACC
GCTACCAGCGGTGGTTTGTTTGCCGGATCAAGAGCTACCAACTCTTTTTCCGAAGGTAACTGGCTTCAGC
AGAGCGCAGATACCAAATACTGTTCTTCTAGTGTAGCCGTAGTTAGGCCACCACTTCAAGAACTCTGTAG
CACCGCCTACATACCTCGCTCTGCTAATCCTGTTACCAGTGGCTGCTGCCAGTGGCGATAAGTCGTGTCT
TACCGGGTTGGACTCAAGACGATAGTTACCGGATAAGGCGCAGCGGTCGGGCTGAACGGGGGGTTCGTGC
ACACAGCCCAGCTTGGAGCGAACGACCTACACCGAACTGAGATACCTACAGCGTGAGCTATGAGAAAGCG
CCACGCTTCCCGAAGGGAGAAAGGCGGACAGGTATCCGGTAAGCGGCAGGGTCGGAACAGGAGAGCGCAC
GAGGGAGCTTCCAGGGGGAAACGCCTGGTATCTTTATAGTCCTGTCGGGTTTCGCCACCTCTGACTTGAG
CGTCGATTTTTGTGATGCTCGTCAGGGGGGCGGAGCCTATGGAAAAACGCCAGCAACGCGATCCCGCGAA
ATTAATACGACTCACTATAGGGAGACCACAACGGTTTCCCTCTAGAAATAATTTTGTTTAACTTTAAGAA
GGAGATATACATATGTTTTTAAACTGCTGTCCTGGGTGTTGTATGGAACCGTGGAGCCATCCGCAGTTCG
AAAAATAAGTCGACCGGCTGCTAACAAAGCCCGAAAGGAAGCTGAGTTGGCTGCTGCCACCGCTGAGCAA
TAACTAGCATAACCCCTTGGGGCCTCTAAACGGGTCTTGAGGGGTTTTTTGCTGAAAGCCAATTCTGATT
AGAAAAACTCATCGAGCATCAAATGAAACTGCAATTTATTCATATCAGGATTATCAATACCATATTTTTG
AAAAAGCCGTTTCTGTAATGAAGGAGAAAACTCACCGAGGCAGTTCCATAGGATGGCAAGATCCTGGTAT
CGGTCTGCGATTCCGACTCGTCCAACATCAATACAACCTATTAATTTCCCCTCGTCAAAAATAAGGTTAT
CAAGTGAGAAATCACCATGAGTGACGACTGAATCCGGTGAGAATGGCAAAAGCTTATGCATTTCTTTCCA
GACTTGTTCAACAGGCCAGCCATTACGCTCGTCATCAAAATCACTCGCATCAACCAAACCGTTATTCATT
CGTGATTGCGCCTGAGCGAGACGAAATACGCGATCGCTGTTAAAAGGACAATTACAAACAGGAATCGAAT
GCAACCGGCGCAGGAACACTGCCAGCGCATCAACAATATTTTCACCTGAATCAGGATATTCTTCTAATAC
CTGGAATGCTGTTTTCCCGGGGATCGCAGTGGTGAGTAACCATGCATCATCAGGAGTACGGATAAAATGC
TTGATGGTCGGAAGAGGCATAAATTCCGTCAGCCAGTTTAGTCTGACCATCTCATCTGTAACATCATTGG
CAACGCTACCTTTGCCATGTTTCAGAAACAACTCTGGCGCATCGGGCTTCCCATACAATCGATAGATTGT
CGCACCTGATTGCCCGACATTATCGCGAGCCCATTTATACCCATATAAATCAGCATCCATGTTGGAATTT
AATCGCGGCTTCGAGCAAGACGTTTCCCGTTGAATATGGCTCATAACACCCCTTGTATTACTGTTTATGT
AAGCAGACAGTTTTATTGTTCATGATGATATATTTTTATCTTGTGCAATGTAACATCAGAGATTTTGAGA
CACAACGTG
