>Addgene plasmid #210648 | pJL1-FETCH1-StrepII | depositor partial sequence | sequence record 410615 | FETCH1-StrepII
ATGTTTTTAAACTGCTGTCCTGGGTGTTGTATGGAACCGTGGAGCCATCCGCAGTTCGAAAAATAA
